>Addgene plasmid #212988 | pT7CFE1_polio_VP12A | addgene full sequence | sequence record 420361 | Addgene NGS Result
TTGAGATCCTTTTTTTCTGCGCGTAATCTGCTGCTTGCAAACAAAAAAACCACCGCTACCAGCGGTGGTT
TGTTTGCCGGATCAAGAGCTACCAACTCTTTTTCCGAAGGTAACTGGCTTCAGCAGAGCGCAGATACCAA
ATACTGTTCTTCTAGTGTAGCCGTAGTTAGGCCACCACTTCAAGAACTCTGTAGCACCGCCTACATACCT
CGCTCTGCTAATCCTGTTACCAGTGGCTGCTGCCAGTGGCGATAAGTCGTGTCTTACCGGGTTGGACTCA
AGACGATAGTTACCGGATAAGGCGCAGCGGTCGGGCTGAACGGGGGGTTCGTGCACACAGCCCAGCTTGG
AGCGAACGACCTACACCGAACTGAGATACCTACAGCGTGAGCTATGAGAAAGCGCCACGCTTCCCGAAGG
GAGAAAGGCGGACAGGTATCCGGTAAGCGGCAGGGTCGGAACAGGAGAGCGCACGAGGGAGCTTCCAGGG
GGAAACGCCTGGTATCTTTATAGTCCTGTCGGGTTTCGCCACCTCTGACTTGAGCGTCGATTTTTGTGAT
GCTCGTCAGGGGGGCGGAGCCTATGGAAAAACGCCAGCAACGCGGCCTTTTTACGGTTCCTGGCCTTTTG
CTGGCCTTTTGCTCACATGTTCTTTCCTGCGTTATCCCCTGATTCTGTGGATAACCGTATTACCGCCTTT
GAGTGAGCTGATACCGCTCGCCGCAGCCGAACGACCGAGCGCAGCGAGTCAGTGAGCGAGGAAGCCCGGA
TATAGTTCCTCCTTTCAGCAAAAAACCCCTCAAGACCCGTTTAGAGGCCCCAAGGGGTTATGCTAGTTAT
TGCTCAGCGGACTAGTGTTTAAACTTTTTTTTTTTTTTTTTTTTTTTTTTTTTTCAGTCAGATCTCAGTG
GTGGTGGTGGTGGTGCTCGAGTTGTTCCATGGCTTCTTCTTCGTAGGCATACAAGTCTCTAATGTCTGAA
AATGCAACCAACCCTTCGCCACCAGCAGTAATGATCCCTATCACCCCGTGGTGACATCTGAGTATGCCAC
CACAATCCCCTGGAGATGCGAATCCATGGCCAATGAGCATATGGGACTGGTACCTAGCTGGGTAATAGTT
ATTAGCCTCCATGTACTGGAACGTTGGGCCAACGAAGGATACTGGGTAGTATTTCCTTCTAGACTCGCAG
TAGTACACCCCTGCGTTGCAATTGCACCTTGCGATTGAATCGGTGCCCTGGGCTCTTGATTCTGTGACTA
AGAGGTCTCTACTCCACATGACGTTCACTGCGTTTTGCAAATCATCCTGAGTGGCCAAGTGGTAGTTGCA
AATTTTGTAACCTGCAGTGTACACCGCTTTGTTTTGGTGTCCGAATCCATATGTGGTCAGATCCTTGGTG
GAGAGGGGTGTAAGCGTACCATCCTTGTAATCCACTCCAGGGCCGTAGTACGCCACTGCCCTCGGTGGAC
GCGGGCACCAGACTCTGATGTGTTTGGGTTTTAGATACACTCTGATTTTGGAGGTGACCTTGGTCGGGTT
GTGATCATTGACTACTCTAACAGCCAAAATACCGAAGTCATTTAGAGATGCTGCACCATAAAGGGAGTCA
CCTAGTGCTGCCGACTGGTCCTTCAGTGGTACTTTGGAAAAACCGTCGTAAAAGTGTGAATAGGCGTTCG
AAATACCAACATACGGTACCGAGATCCGGGCTGGAGCTGTTCCGTAGGTGTAAAAGATTGATGGATTTGA
TGAGGTTTGCCATGTGTAGTCGTCCCATTTCTCGGGCACTGGAGCGCCTGGTGGTACGTACATAATTTGG
TACACTTGATTTAAGGCATGCCCATTGTTAGTCTCAGTGAAATTTGCAGTAACCACAAAGGTAAGTTCCA
TATCAAATCTAGAATAGGTGAAGAACTCCAATTTCCTCCGTAACTGGACAGTATCTTTATAAGTGATCTT
CCACACTGCAAATAGCTTAGCATAATCAGGGACATCATAAGGATAAGCTGGGTTATCCACGGTCATAATG
GTCACGCATGCACCCCGCGCGAAGAAAGACTCTATGCTAGACTCTGACCTTGACCTATGTTGTACAACAT
GTCTGGTTTGCACTGTATCAGAAGGGACTAGTGGATTTGTGGCCCCAGTTTCCACTGCGGTGAGTGCCGG
AATTTCCTTGGAGTGTGTTGGTCCACTGGCTTCAGTGTTTGGGAGAGCGTCTCTAGATGTTGCCGCCCCC
ACCGTTTCACGGACTGTGTTGTCAATCATGCTTTCAAGCATCTGACCTAACCCGGATCCCATATGGGTGG
TGGCCAGGGCGTAGTCGGGCACGTCGTAGGGGTAGGCCATATTATCATCGTGTTTTTCAAAGGAAAACCA
CGTCCCCGTGGTTCGGGGGGCCTAGACGTTTTTTAACCTCGACTAAACACATGTAAAGCATGTGCACCGA
GGCCCCAGATCAGATCCCATACAATGGGGTACCTTCTGGGCATCCTTCAGCCCCTTGTTGAATACGCTTG
AGGTGAGCCATTTGACTCTTTCCACAACTATCCAACTCACAACGTGGCACTGGGGTTGTGCCGCCTTTGC
AGGTGTATCTTATACACGTGGCTTTTGGCCGCAGAGGCACCTGTCGCCAGGTGGGGGGTTCCGCTGCCTG
CAAAGGGTCGCTACAGACGTTGTTTGTCTTCAAGAAGCTTCCAGAGGAACTGCTTCCTTCACGACATTCA
ACAGACCTTGCATTCCTTTGGCGAGAGGGGAAAGACCCCTAGGAATGCTCGTCAAGAAGACAGGGCCAGG
TTTCCGGGCCCTCACATTGCCAAAAGACGGCAATATGGTGGAAAATAACCGGAATTAATTCGCCCTATAG
TGAGTCGTATTACAATTCACTGGCCGTCGTTTTACAACGTCGTGACTGGGAAAACCCTGGCGTTACCCAA
CTTAATCGCCTTGCAGCACATCCCCCTTTCGCCAGCTGGCGTAATAGCGAAGAGGCCCGCACCGATCGCC
CTTCCCAACAGTTGCGCAGCCTGAATGGCGAATGG
[124 nt withheld, positions 3046-3169]
C
[91 nt withheld, positions 3171-3261]
A
[49 nt withheld, positions 3263-3311]
CCTTTGACGTTGGAGTCCACGTTCTTT
[37 nt withheld, positions 3339-3375]
ACCCTATCTCGGTCTATTCTTTTGATTTATAAGGGATTTTGCCGATTTCGGCCTATTGGTTAAAAAATGA
GCTGATTTAACAAAAATTTAACGCGAATTTTAACAAAATATTAACGCTTACAATTTCCTGATGCGGTATT
TTCTCCTTACGCATCTGTGCGGTATTTCACACCGCATATATGGTGCACTCTCAGTACAATCTGCTCTGAT
GCCGCATAGTTAAGCCAGCCCCGACACCCGCCAACACCCGCTGACGCGCCCTGACGGGCTTGTCTGCTCC
CGGCATCCGCTTACAGACAAGCTGTGACCGTCTCCGGGAGCTGCATGTGTCAGAGGTTTTCACCGTCATC
ACCGAAACGCGCGAGACGAAAGGGCCTCGTGATACGCCTATTTTTATAGGTTAATGTCATGATAATAATG
GTTTCTTAGACGTCAGGTGGCACTTTTCGGGGAAATGTGCGCGGAACCCCTATTTGTTTATTTTTCTAAA
TACATTCAAATATGTATCCGCTCATGAGACAATAACCCTGATAAATGCTTCAATAATATTGAAAAAGGAA
GAGTATGAGTATTCAACATTTCCGTGTCGCCCTTATTCCCTTTTTTGCGGCATTTTGCCTTCCTGTTTTT
GCTCACCCAGAAACGCTGGTGAAAGTAAAAGATGCTGAAGATCAGTTGGGTGCACGAGTGGGTTACATCG
AACTGGATCTCAACAGCGGTAAGATCCTTGAGAGTTTTCGCCCCGAAGAACGTTTTCCAATGATGAGCAC
TTTTAAAGTTCTGCTATGTGGCGCGGTATTATCCCGTATTGACGCCGGGCAAGAGCAACTCGGTCGCCGC
ATACACTATTCTCAGAATGACTTGGTTGAGTACTCACCAGTCACAGAAAAGCATCTTACGGATGGCATGA
CAGTAAGAGAATTATGCAGTGCTGCCATAACCATGAGTGATAACACTGCGGCCAACTTACTTCTGACAAC
GATCGGAGGACCGAAGGAGCTAACCGCTTTTTTGCACAACATGGGGGATCATGTAACTCGCCTTGATCGT
TGGGAACCGGAGCTGAATGAAGCCATACCAAACGACGAGCGTGACACCACGATGCCTGTAGCAATGGCAA
CAACGTTGCGCAAACTATTAACTGGCGAACTACTTACTCTAGCTTCCCGGCAACAATTAATAGACTGGAT
GGAGGCGGATAAAGTTGCAGGACCACTTCTGCGCTCGGCCCTTCCGGCTGGCTGGTTTATTGCTGATAAA
TCTGGAGCCGGTGAGCGTGGGTCTCGCGGTATCATTGCAGCACTGGGGCCAGATGGTAAGCCCTCCCGTA
TCGTAGTTATCTACACGACGGGGAGTCAGGCAACTATGGATGAACGAAATAGACAGATCGCTGAGATAGG
TGCCTCACTGATTAAGCATTGGTAACTGTCAGACCAAGTTTACTCATATATACTTTAGATTGATTTAAAA
CTTCATTTTTAATTTAAAAGGATCTAGGTGAAGATCCTTTTTGATAATCTCATGACCAAAATCCCTTAAC
GTGAGTTTTCGTTCCACTGAGCGTCAGACCCCGTAGAAAAGATCAAAGGATCTTC
Features (pLannotate 1.2.2; 12 found; start..end, strand, type, name):
      1..589     +  rep_origin     ori: high-copy-number ColE1/pMB1/pBR322/pUC origin of replication
    789..836     -  terminator     T7 terminator: transcription terminator for bacteriophage T7 RNA polymerase
    908..925     -  CDS            9xHis (fragment): 9xHis affinity tag
    932..2311    -  CDS            POLG_POL1M (fragment): Experimental evidence at protein level: Swiss-Prot protein existence level 1. [RNA-directed RNA polymerase]: Replicates the viral genomic RNA on the surface of intracellular membranes. May form linear arrays of subunits that propagate along a strong head-to-tail interaction called interface-I. Covalently attaches UMP to a tyrosine of VPg, which is used to prime RNA synthesis. The positive stranded RNA genome is first replicated at virus induced membranous vesicles, creating a dsRNA genomic replication form. This dsRNA is then used as template to synthesize positive stranded RNA genomes. ss(+)R
   2352..2813    -  misc_feature   IRES: internal ribosome entry site (IRES) of the encephalomyocarditis virus (EMCV)
   2864..2882    -  promoter       T7 promoter: promoter for bacteriophage T7 RNA polymerase
   2885..3042    +  CDS            lacZα (fragment): LacZα fragment of β-galactosidase; lacZ fragment
   3046..3474    +  rep_origin     f1 ori (sequence partly withheld): f1 bacteriophage origin of replication; arrow indicates direction of (+) strand synthesis
   3502..3603    -  misc_feature   bom (fragment): basis of mobility region from pBR322
   3705..3740    -  CDS            rop (fragment): Rop protein, which maintains plasmids at low copy number; rop
   3835..3939    +  promoter       AmpR promoter: bla
   3940..4800    +  CDS            AmpR: β-lactamase; bla; confers resistance to ampicillin, carbenicillin, and related antibiotics
