[The description below was written by a language model from this plasmid's Addgene catalogue record and pLannotate feature annotations shown in this document.]
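Description:
pT7CFE1_polio_VP12A is a roughly 5 kb plasmid built on the commercial pT7CFE1 backbone, a vector designed for protein synthesis in mammalian cell-free transcription/translation extracts rather than for expression in living cells. It is propagated in E. coli through a high-copy ColE1/pUC-type origin and selected with ampicillin via the bla (AmpR) gene and its own promoter. The annotation also picks up an f1 phage origin and short remnants of lacZα, bom and rop, which are backbone leftovers with no evident role in the construct's use.

The expression cassette lies on the reverse strand of the deposited sequence. It consists of a T7 promoter, the encephalomyocarditis virus (EMCV) IRES, the coding region and a T7 terminator. T7 RNA polymerase produces the transcript, and the IRES allows efficient cap-independent translation initiation in the extract, so uncapped RNA is translated well. The insert is about 1.4 kb, was cloned between BamHI and XhoI, and derives from the poliovirus type 1 Mahoney polyprotein. It is recorded as VP12A, a name that suggests the contiguous capsid protein VP1 and 2A protease region. The feature table identifies it only as a fragment of the Mahoney polyprotein, and the polymerase text attached to that match is generic polyprotein annotation, not a description of this segment. The catalogue lists an N-terminal HA tag supplied by the backbone, which the feature table does not annotate. A partial polyhistidine tag is detected just downstream of the insert, although the record does not say whether it is in frame. The stated purpose is to produce this poliovirus polyprotein fragment in mammalian in vitro translation systems.
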