Addgene plasmid #212988: pT7CFE1_polio_VP12A
Purpose: Encodes Poliovirus type I Mahoney VP12A optimized for expression in mammalian transcription/translation extracts
Depositing lab: Karla Kirkegaard. Depositing organization: Stanford University.
Backbone
  Vector backbone: pT7CFE1
  Backbone manufacturer: Thermo Scientific
  Backbone size w/o insert (bp): 3500
  Total vector size (bp): 4969
  Vector type: Mammalian Cell Free Protein Expression
Growth in bacteria
  Bacterial resistance: Ampicillin, 100 μg/mL
  Growth temperature: 37°C
  Growth strain: DH5alpha
  Copy number: High Copy
Gene/Insert
  Gene/Insert name: Poliovirus type I Mahoney VP12A
  Species: Human Poliovirus I Mahoney
  Insert size (bp): 1398
  GenBank ID: V01149.1 V01149.1
  Promoter: T7
  Tag / fusion protein: HA tag (N terminal on backbone)
  Cloning method: Restriction Enzyme; 5′ cloning site BamHI (not destroyed); 3′ cloning site XhoI (not destroyed)
  Sequencing primers: 5′ CACGATGATAATATGGCCTACCCCTACGACG; 3′ CAGTCAGATCTCAGTGGTGGTGGTGG
Terms and licenses: Academic/Nonprofit Terms; Industry Terms: Not Available to Industry
How to cite: pT7CFE1_polio_VP12A was a gift from Karla Kirkegaard (Addgene plasmid # 212988 ; http://n2t.net/addgene:212988 ; RRID:Addgene_212988)
